Addgene plasmid #215838: pcDNA3.1-SARS-CoV-2-S (D614G)
Purpose: Expresses SARS-CoV-2 Spike protein in mammalian cells
Depositing lab: Thomas Gallagher. Publication: Dynamics of SARS-CoV-2 Spike Proteins in Cell Entry: Control Elements in the Amino-Terminal Domains. Qing E, Kicmal T, Kumar B, Hawkins GM, Timm E, Perlman S, Gallagher T. mBio. 2021 Aug 31;12(4):e0159021. doi: 10.1128/mBio.01590-21. Epub 2021 Aug 3. PubMed 34340537.
Backbone
  Vector backbone: pcDNA3.1
  Backbone size w/o insert (bp): 5500
  Total vector size (bp): 9322
  Vector type: Mammalian Expression
  Selectable markers: Neomycin (select with G418)
Growth in bacteria
  Bacterial resistance: Ampicillin, 100 μg/mL
  Growth temperature: 37°C
  Growth strain: DH5alpha
  Copy number: High Copy
Gene/Insert
  Gene/Insert name: SARS-CoV-2 Spike
  Insert size (bp): 3822
  Entrez Gene: S (a.k.a. GU280_gp02, spike glycoprotein)
Terms and licenses: Academic/Nonprofit Terms; Industry Terms: Not Available to Industry
How to cite: pcDNA3.1-SARS-CoV-2-S (D614G) was a gift from Thomas Gallagher (Addgene plasmid # 215838 ; http://n2t.net/addgene:215838 ; RRID:Addgene_215838)
