[The description below was written by a language model from this plasmid's Addgene catalogue record and pLannotate feature annotations shown in this document.]
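Description:
pcDNA3.1-SARS-CoV-2-S (D614G) is a 9.3 kb mammalian expression plasmid built on the pcDNA3.1 backbone and carrying the full-length spike glycoprotein gene of SARS-CoV-2. As the name indicates, the spike carries the D614G substitution, although the record gives no further detail on the mutation, on codon optimisation, or on any epitope tag, and none is annotated. In E. coli the plasmid is maintained at high copy through a ColE1/pUC-type origin and selected with ampicillin via the β-lactamase gene. An f1 origin is also present, which in principle allows production of single-stranded DNA.

The roughly 3.8 kb spike open reading frame lies downstream of the human cytomegalovirus immediate-early enhancer and promoter and is terminated by the bovine growth hormone polyadenylation signal, giving strong constitutive expression after transfection. A T7 promoter sits between the CMV promoter and the insert and can be used for in vitro transcription or as a sequencing primer site. A separate cassette, consisting of the SV40 early promoter, the neomycin phosphotransferase gene and the SV40 polyadenylation signal, allows G418 selection of stably transfected cells. Several short annotated fragments (a truncated HIV-1 LTR, bom, ble, lacI, and the lac promoter/operator region) appear to be backbone remnants or partial matches from automated annotation rather than functional elements.

The stated purpose is expression of spike protein in mammalian cells. The associated publication concerns spike dynamics in cell entry, so the plasmid suits studies of spike-mediated entry and membrane fusion.
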