Features (pLannotate 1.2.2; 21 found; start..end, strand, type, name):
     26..886     -  CDS            AmpR: β-lactamase; bla; confers resistance to ampicillin, carbenicillin, and related antibiotics
    887..991     -  promoter       AmpR promoter: bla
   1050..1102    -  misc_feature   bom (fragment): basis of mobility region from pBR322
   1257..1636    +  enhancer       CMV enhancer: human cytomegalovirus immediate early enhancer
   1637..1840    +  promoter       CMV promoter: human cytomegalovirus (CMV) immediate early promoter
   1836..1869    +  LTR            5' LTR (truncated) (fragment): truncated 5' long terminal repeat (LTR) from HIV-1
   1885..1903    +  promoter       T7 promoter: promoter for bacteriophage T7 RNA polymerase
   1965..1982    +  misc_feature   MCS (fragment): pUC18/19 multiple cloning site
   2007..5825    +  CDS            S: SPIKE_SARS2 - Experimental evidence at protein level: Swiss-Prot protein existence level 1. [Spike glycoprotein]: May down-regulate host tetherin (BST2) by lysosomal degradation, thereby counteracting its antiviral activity. From Severe acute respiratory syndrome coronavirus 2 (2019-nCoV) (SARS-CoV-2).
   5939..6163    +  polyA_signal   bGH poly(A) signal: bovine growth hormone polyadenylation signal
   6167..6188    +  promoter       SV40 promoter (fragment): SV40 enhancer and early promoter
   6209..6637    +  rep_origin     f1 ori (sequence partly withheld): f1 bacteriophage origin of replication; arrow indicates direction of (+) strand synthesis
   6651..6980    +  promoter       SV40 promoter: SV40 enhancer and early promoter
   7047..7838    +  CDS            neo: KKA2_KLEPN - Also known as kan, nptII. Experimental evidence at protein level: Swiss-Prot protein existence level 1. Resistance to kanamycin, neomycin, paromomycin, ribostamycin, butirosin and gentamicin B. From Klebsiella pneumoniae.
   7864..8022    +  CDS            ble (fragment): BLE_KLEPN - Experimental evidence at protein level: Swiss-Prot protein existence level 1. Binding protein with a strong affinity to the bleomycin family of antibiotics. Binds to CL990; an antimitotic-antibiotic compound. From Klebsiella pneumoniae.
   8017..8138    +  polyA_signal   SV40 poly(A) signal: SV40 polyadenylation signal
   8211..8227    -  protein_bind   lac operator: The lac repressor binds to the lac operator to inhibit transcription in E. coli. This inhibition can be relieved by adding lactose or isopropyl-β-D-thiogalactopyranoside (IPTG). lac repressor encoded by lacI
   8235..8265    -  promoter       lac promoter: promoter for the E. coli lac operon
   8280..8301    -  protein_bind   CAP binding site: CAP binding activates transcription in the presence of cAMP. E. coli catabolite activator protein
   8314..8406    -  CDS            lacI (fragment): lac repressor; lacI; The lac repressor binds to the lac operator to inhibit transcription in E. coli. This inhibition can be relieved by adding lactose or isopropyl-β-D-thiogalactopyranoside (IPTG).
   8589..9177    -  rep_origin     ori: high-copy-number ColE1/pMB1/pBR322/pUC origin of replication
>Addgene plasmid #215838 | pcDNA3.1-SARS-CoV-2-S (D614G) | addgene full sequence | sequence record 426311 | Addgene NGS Result
TATATGAGTAAACTTGGTCTGACAGTTACCAATGCTTAATCAGTGAGGCACCTATCTCAGCGATCTGTCT
ATTTCGTTCATCCATAGTTGCCTGACTCCCCGTCGTGTAGATAACTACGATACGGGAGGGCTTACCATCT
GGCCCCAGTGCTGCAATGATACCGCGAGACCCACGCTCACCGGCTCCAGATTTATCAGCAATAAACCAGC
CAGCCGGAAGGGCCGAGCGCAGAAGTGGTCCTGCAACTTTATCCGCCTCCATCCAGTCTATTAATTGTTG
CCGGGAAGCTAGAGTAAGTAGTTCGCCAGTTAATAGTTTGCGCAACGTTGTTGCCATTGCTACAGGCATC
GTGGTGTCACGCTCGTCGTTTGGTATGGCTTCATTCAGCTCCGGTTCCCAACGATCAAGGCGAGTTACAT
GATCCCCCATGTTGTGCAAAAAAGCGGTTAGCTCCTTCGGTCCTCCGATCGTTGTCAGAAGTAAGTTGGC
CGCAGTGTTATCACTCATGGTTATGGCAGCACTGCATAATTCTCTTACTGTCATGCCATCCGTAAGATGC
TTTTCTGTGACTGGTGAGTACTCAACCAAGTCATTCTGAGAATAGTGTATGCGGCGACCGAGTTGCTCTT
GCCCGGCGTCAATACGGGATAATACCGCGCCACATAGCAGAACTTTAAAAGTGCTCATCATTGGAAAACG
TTCTTCGGGGCGAAAACTCTCAAGGATCTTACCGCTGTTGAGATCCAGTTCGATGTAACCCACTCGTGCA
CCCAACTGATCTTCAGCATCTTTTACTTTCACCAGCGTTTCTGGGTGAGCAAAAACAGGAAGGCAAAATG
CCGCAAAAAAGGGAATAAGGGCGACACGGAAATGTTGAATACTCATACTCTTCCTTTTTCAATATTATTG
AAGCATTTATCAGGGTTATTGTCTCATGAGCGGATACATATTTGAATGTATTTAGAAAAATAAACAAATA
GGGGTTCCGCGCACATTTCCCCGAAAAGTGCCACCTGACGTCGACGGATCGGGAGATCTCCCGATCCCCT
ATGGTGCACTCTCAGTACAATCTGCTCTGATGCCGCATAGTTAAGCCAGTATCTGCTCCCTGCTTGTGTG
TTGGAGGTCGCTGAGTAGTGCGCGAGCAAAATTTAAGCTACAACAAGGCAAGGCTTGACCGACAATTGCA
TGAAGAATCTGCTTAGGGTTAGGCGTTTTGCGCTGCTTCGCGATGTACGGGCCAGATATACGCGTTGACA
TTGATTATTGACTAGTTATTAATAGTAATCAATTACGGGGTCATTAGTTCATAGCCCATATATGGAGTTC
CGCGTTACATAACTTACGGTAAATGGCCCGCCTGGCTGACCGCCCAACGACCCCCGCCCATTGACGTCAA
TAATGACGTATGTTCCCATAGTAACGCCAATAGGGACTTTCCATTGACGTCAATGGGTGGAGTATTTACG
GTAAACTGCCCACTTGGCAGTACATCAAGTGTATCATATGCCAAGTACGCCCCCTATTGACGTCAATGAC
GGTAAATGGCCCGCCTGGCATTATGCCCAGTACATGACCTTATGGGACTTTCCTACTTGGCAGTACATCT
ACGTATTAGTCATCGCTATTACCATGGTGATGCGGTTTTGGCAGTACATCAATGGGCGTGGATAGCGGTT
TGACTCACGGGGATTTCCAAGTCTCCACCCCATTGACGTCAATGGGAGTTTGTTTTGGCACCAAAATCAA
CGGGACTTTCCAAAATGTCGTAACAACTCCGCCCCATTGACGCAAATGGGCGGTAGGCGTGTACGGTGGG
AGGTCTATATAAGCAGAGCTCTCTGGCTAACTAGAGAACCCACTGCTTACTGGCTTATCGAAATTAATAC
GACTCACTATAGGGAGACCCAAGCTGGCTAGTTAAGCTTGGTACCGAGCTCGGATCCACTAGTCCAGTGT
GGTGGAATTCGAGCTCGGTACCTCGCGAATGCATCTAGATGCCACCATGTTCGTCTTCCTGGTCCTGCTG
CCTCTGGTCTCCTCACAGTGCGTCAATCTGACAACTCGGACTCAGCTGCCACCTGCTTATACTAATAGCT
TCACCAGAGGCGTGTACTATCCTGACAAGGTGTTTAGAAGCTCCGTGCTGCACTCTACACAGGATCTGTT
TCTGCCATTCTTTAGCAACGTGACCTGGTTCCACGCCATCCACGTGAGCGGCACCAATGGCACAAAGCGG
TTCGACAATCCCGTGCTGCCTTTTAACGATGGCGTGTACTTCGCCTCTACCGAGAAGAGCAACATCATCA
GAGGCTGGATCTTTGGCACCACACTGGACTCCAAGACACAGTCTCTGCTGATCGTGAACAATGCCACCAA
CGTGGTCATCAAGGTGTGCGAGTTCCAGTTTTGTAATGATCCCTTCCTGGGCGTGTACTATCACAAGAAC
AATAAGAGCTGGATGGAGTCCGAGTTTAGAGTGTATTCTAGCGCCAACAACTGCACATTTGAGTACGTGA
GCCAGCCTTTCCTGATGGACCTGGAGGGCAAGCAGGGCAATTTCAAGAACCTGAGGGAGTTCGTGTTTAA
GAATATCGACGGCTACTTCAAAATCTACTCTAAGCACACCCCCATCAACCTGGTGCGCGACCTGCCTCAG
GGCTTCAGCGCCCTGGAGCCCCTGGTGGATCTGCCTATCGGCATCAACATCACCCGGTTTCAGACACTGC
TGGCCCTGCACAGAAGCTACCTGACACCCGGCGACTCCTCTAGCGGATGGACCGCCGGCGCTGCCGCCTA
CTATGTGGGCTACCTCCAGCCCCGGACCTTCCTGCTGAAGTACAACGAGAATGGCACCATCACAGACGCA
GTGGATTGCGCCCTGGACCCCCTGAGCGAGACAAAGTGTACACTGAAGTCCTTTACCGTGGAGAAGGGCA
TCTATCAGACATCCAATTTCAGGGTGCAGCCAACCGAGTCTATCGTGCGCTTTCCTAATATCACAAACCT
GTGCCCATTTGGCGAGGTGTTCAACGCAACCCGCTTCGCCAGCGTGTACGCCTGGAATAGGAAGCGGATC
AGCAACTGCGTGGCCGACTATAGCGTGCTGTACAACTCCGCCTCTTTCAGCACCTTTAAGTGCTATGGCG
TGTCCCCCACAAAGCTGAATGACCTGTGCTTTACCAACGTCTACGCCGATTCTTTCGTGATCAGGGGCGA
CGAGGTGCGCCAGATCGCCCCCGGCCAGACAGGCAAGATCGCAGACTACAATTATAAGCTGCCAGACGAT
TTCACCGGCTGCGTGATCGCCTGGAACAGCAACAATCTGGATTCCAAAGTGGGCGGCAACTACAATTATC
TGTACCGGCTGTTTAGAAAGAGCAATCTGAAGCCCTTCGAGAGGGACATCTCTACAGAAATCTACCAGGC
CGGCAGCACCCCTTGCAATGGCGTGGAGGGCTTTAACTGTTATTTCCCACTCCAGTCCTACGGCTTCCAG
CCCACAAACGGCGTGGGCTATCAGCCTTACCGCGTGGTGGTGCTGAGCTTTGAGCTGCTGCACGCCCCAG
CAACAGTGTGCGGCCCCAAGAAGTCCACCAATCTGGTGAAGAACAAGTGCGTGAACTTCAACTTCAACGG
CCTGACCGGCACAGGCGTGCTGACCGAGTCCAACAAGAAGTTCCTGCCATTTCAGCAGTTCGGCAGGGAC
ATCGCAGATACCACAGACGCCGTGCGCGACCCACAGACCCTGGAGATCCTGGACATCACACCCTGCTCTT
TCGGCGGCGTGAGCGTGATCACACCCGGCACCAATACAAGCAACCAGGTGGCCGTGCTGTATCAGGGCGT
GAATTGTACCGAGGTGCCCGTGGCTATCCACGCCGATCAGCTGACCCCAACATGGCGGGTGTACAGCACC
GGCTCCAACGTCTTCCAGACAAGAGCCGGATGCCTGATCGGAGCAGAGCACGTGAACAATTCCTATGAGT
GCGACATCCCAATCGGCGCCGGCATCTGTGCCTCTTACCAGACCCAGACAAACTCTCCCAGAAGAGCCCG
GAGCGTGGCCTCCCAGTCTATCATCGCCTATACCATGTCCCTGGGCGCCGAGAACAGCGTGGCCTACTCT
AACAATAGCATCGCCATCCCAACCAACTTCACAATCTCTGTGACCACAGAGATCCTGCCCGTGTCCATGA
CCAAGACATCTGTGGACTGCACAATGTATATCTGTGGCGATTCTACCGAGTGCAGCAACCTGCTGCTCCA
GTACGGCAGCTTTTGTACCCAGCTGAATAGAGCCCTGACAGGCATCGCCGTGGAGCAGGATAAGAACACA
CAGGAGGTGTTCGCCCAGGTGAAGCAAATCTACAAGACCCCCCCTATCAAGGACTTTGGCGGCTTCAATT
TTTCCCAGATCCTGCCTGATCCATCCAAGCCTTCTAAGCGGAGCTTTATCGAGGACCTGCTGTTCAACAA
GGTGACCCTGGCCGATGCCGGCTTCATCAAGCAGTATGGCGATTGCCTGGGCGACATCGCAGCCAGGGAC
CTGATCTGCGCCCAGAAGTTTAATGGCCTGACCGTGCTGCCACCCCTGCTGACAGATGAGATGATCGCAC
AGTACACAAGCGCCCTGCTGGCCGGCACCATCACATCCGGATGGACCTTCGGCGCAGGAGCCGCCCTCCA
GATCCCCTTTGCCATGCAGATGGCCTATAGGTTCAACGGCATCGGCGTGACCCAGAATGTGCTGTACGAG
AACCAGAAGCTGATCGCCAATCAGTTTAACTCCGCCATCGGCAAGATCCAGGACAGCCTGTCCTCTACAG
CCAGCGCCCTGGGCAAGCTCCAGGATGTGGTGAATCAGAACGCCCAGGCCCTGAATACCCTGGTGAAGCA
GCTGAGCAGCAACTTCGGCGCCATCTCTAGCGTGCTGAATGACATCCTGAGCCGGCTGGACAAGGTGGAG
GCAGAGGTGCAGATCGACCGGCTGATCACCGGCCGGCTCCAGAGCCTCCAGACCTATGTGACACAGCAGC
TGATCAGGGCCGCCGAGATCAGGGCCAGCGCCAATCTGGCAGCAACCAAGATGTCCGAGTGCGTGCTGGG
CCAGTCTAAGAGAGTGGACTTTTGTGGCAAGGGCTATCACCTGATGTCCTTCCCTCAGTCTGCCCCACAC
GGCGTGGTGTTTCTGCACGTGACCTACGTGCCCGCCCAGGAGAAGAACTTCACCACAGCCCCTGCCATCT
GCCACGATGGCAAGGCCCACTTTCCAAGGGAGGGCGTGTTCGTGTCCAACGGCACCCACTGGTTTGTGAC
ACAGCGCAATTTCTACGAGCCCCAGATCATCACCACAGACAACACCTTCGTGAGCGGCAACTGTGACGTG
GTCATCGGCATCGTGAACAATACCGTGTATGATCCACTCCAGCCCGAGCTGGACAGCTTTAAGGAGGAGC
TGGATAAGTATTTCAAGAATCACACCTCCCCTGACGTGGATCTGGGCGACATCAGCGGCATCAATGCCTC
CGTGGTGAACATCCAGAAGGAGATCGACCGCCTGAACGAGGTGGCTAAGAATCTGAACGAGAGCCTGATC
GACCTCCAGGAGCTGGGCAAGTATGAGCAGTACATCAAGTGGCCCTGGTACATCTGGCTGGGCTTCATCG
CCGGCCTGATCGCCATCGTGATGGTGACCATCATGCTGTGCTGTATGACATCCTGCTGTTCTTGCCTGAA
GGGCTGCTGTAGCTGTGGCTCCTGCTGTAAGTTTGACGAGGATGACTCTGAACCTGTGCTGAAGGGCGTG
AAGCTGCATTACACCTAAATCGGATCCCGGGCCCTTCGAACAAAAACTCATCTCAGAAGAGGATCTGAAT
ATGCATACCGGTCATCATCACCATCACCATTGAGTTTAAACCCGCTGATCAGCCTCGACTGTGCCTTCTA
GTTGCCAGCCATCTGTTGTTTGCCCCTCCCCCGTGCCTTCCTTGACCCTGGAAGGTGCCACTCCCACTGT
CCTTTCCTAATAAAATGAGGAAATTGCATCGCATTGTCTGAGTAGGTGTCATTCTATTCTGGGGGGTGGG
GTGGGGCAGGACAGCAAGGGGGAGGATTGGGAAGACAATAGCAGGCATGCTGGGGATGCGGTGGGCTCTA
TGGCTTCTGAGGCGGAAAGAACCAGCTGGGGCTCTAGGGGGTATCCCC
[124 nt withheld, positions 6209-6332]
C
[91 nt withheld, positions 6334-6424]
A
[49 nt withheld, positions 6426-6474]
CCTTTGACGTTGGAGTCCACGTTCTTT
[37 nt withheld, positions 6502-6538]
ACCCTATCTCGGTCTATTCTTTTGATTTATAAGGGATTTTGCCGATTTCGGCCTATTGGTTAAAAAATGA
GCTGATTTAACAAAAATTTAACGCGAATTAATTCTGTGGAATGTGTGTCAGTTAGGGTGTGGAAAGTCCC
CAGGCTCCCCAGCAGGCAGAAGTATGCAAAGCATGCATCTCAATTAGTCAGCAACCAGGTGTGGAAAGTC
CCCAGGCTCCCCAGCAGGCAGAAGTATGCAAAGCATGCATCTCAATTAGTCAGCAACCATAGTCCCGCCC
CTAACTCCGCCCATCCCGCCCCTAACTCCGCCCAGTTCCGCCCATTCTCCGCCCCATGGCTGACTAATTT
TTTTTATTTATGCAGAGGCCGAGGCCGCCTCTGCCTCTGAGCTATTCCAGAAGTAGTGAGGAGGCTTTTT
TGGAGGCCTAGGCTTTTGCAAAAAGCTCCCGGGAGCTTGTATATCCATTTTCGGATCTGATCAAGAGACA
GGATGAGGATCGTTTCGCATGATTGAACAAGATGGATTGCACGCAGGTTCTCCGGCCGCTTGGGTGGAGA
GGCTATTCGGCTATGACTGGGCACAACAGACAATCGGCTGCTCTGATGCCGCCGTGTTCCGGCTGTCAGC
GCAGGGGCGCCCGGTTCTTTTTGTCAAGACCGACCTGTCCGGTGCCCTGAATGAACTGCAGGACGAGGCA
GCGCGGCTATCGTGGCTGGCCACGACGGGCGTTCCTTGCGCAGCTGTGCTCGACGTTGTCACTGAAGCGG
GAAGGGACTGGCTGCTATTGGGCGAAGTGCCGGGGCAGGATCTCCTGTCATCTCACCTTGCTCCTGCCGA
GAAAGTATCCATCATGGCTGATGCAATGCGGCGGCTGCATACGCTTGATCCGGCTACCTGCCCATTCGAC
CACCAAGCGAAACATCGCATCGAGCGAGCACGTACTCGGATGGAAGCCGGTCTTGTCGATCAGGATGATC
TGGACGAAGAGCATCAGGGGCTCGCGCCAGCCGAACTGTTCGCCAGGCTCAAGGCGCGCATGCCCGACGG
CGAGGATCTCGTCGTGACCCATGGCGATGCCTGCTTGCCGAATATCATGGTGGAAAATGGCCGCTTTTCT
GGATTCATCGACTGTGGCCGGCTGGGTGTGGCGGACCGCTATCAGGACATAGCGTTGGCTACCCGTGATA
TTGCTGAAGAGCTTGGCGGCGAATGGGCTGACCGCTTCCTCGTGCTTTACGGTATCGCCGCTCCCGATTC
GCAGCGCATCGCCTTCTATCGCCTTCTTGACGAGTTCTTCTGAGCGGGACTCTGGGGTTCGCGAAATGAC
CGACCAAGCGACGCCCAACCTGCCATCACGAGATTTCGATTCCACCGCCGCCTTCTATGAAAGGTTGGGC
TTCGGAATCGTTTTCCGGGACGCCGGCTGGATGATCCTCCAGCGCGGGGATCTCATGCTGGAGTTCTTCG
CCCACCCCAACTTGTTTATTGCAGCTTATAATGGTTACAAATAAAGCAATAGCATCACAAATTTCACAAA
TAAAGCATTTTTTTCACTGCATTCTAGTTGTGGTTTGTCCAAACTCATCAATGTATCTTATCATGTCTGT
ATACCGTCGACCTCTAGCTAGAGCTTGGCGTAATCATGGTCATAGCTGTTTCCTGTGTGAAATTGTTATC
CGCTCACAATTCCACACAACATACGAGCCGGAAGCATAAAGTGTAAAGCCTGGGGTGCCTAATGAGTGAG
CTAACTCACATTAATTGCGTTGCGCTCACTGCCCGCTTTCCAGTCGGGAAACCTGTCGTGCCAGCTGCAT
TAATGAATCGGCCAACGCGCGGGGAGAGGCGGTTTGCGTATTGGGCGCTCTTCCGCTTCCTCGCTCACTG
ACTCGCTGCGCTCGGTCGTTCGGCTGCGGCGAGCGGTATCAGCTCACTCAAAGGCGGTAATACGGTTATC
CACAGAATCAGGGGATAACGCAGGAAAGAACATGTGAGCAAAAGGCCAGCAAAAGGCCAGGAACCGTAAA
AAGGCCGCGTTGCTGGCGTTTTTCCATAGGCTCCGCCCCCCTGACGAGCATCACAAAAATCGACGCTCAA
GTCAGAGGTGGCGAAACCCGACAGGACTATAAAGATACCAGGCGTTTCCCCCTGGAAGCTCCCTCGTGCG
CTCTCCTGTTCCGACCCTGCCGCTTACCGGATACCTGTCCGCCTTTCTCCCTTCGGGAAGCGTGGCGCTT
TCTCATAGCTCACGCTGTAGGTATCTCAGTTCGGTGTAGGTCGTTCGCTCCAAGCTGGGCTGTGTGCACG
AACCCCCCGTTCAGCCCGACCGCTGCGCCTTATCCGGTAACTATCGTCTTGAGTCCAACCCGGTAAGACA
CGACTTATCGCCACTGGCAGCAGCCACTGGTAACAGGATTAGCAGAGCGAGGTATGTAGGCGGTGCTACA
GAGTTCTTGAAGTGGTGGCCTAACTACGGCTACACTAGAAGAACAGTATTTGGTATCTGCGCTCTGCTGA
AGCCAGTTACCTTCGGAAAAAGAGTTGGTAGCTCTTGATCCGGCAAACAAACCACCGCTGGTAGCGGTGG
TTTTTTTGTTTGCAAGCAGCAGATTACGCGCAGAAAAAAAGGATCTCAAGAAGATCCTTTGATCTTTTCT
ACGGGGTCTGACGCTCAGTGGAACGAAAACTCACGTTAAGGGATTTTGGTCATGAGATTATCAAAAAGGA
TCTTCACCTAGATCCTTTTAAATTAAAAATGAAGTTTTAAATCAATCTAAAGTA
